>Addgene plasmid #183866 | pODN-H2BC11-mR2 | addgene full sequence | sequence record 368215 | Addgene NGS Result
TTGAGATCCTTTTTTTCTGCGCGTAATCTGCTGCTTGCAAACAAAAAAACCACCGCTACCAGCGGTGGTT
TGTTTGCCGGATCAAGAGCTACCAACTCTTTTTCCGAAGGTAACTGGCTTCAGCAGAGCGCAGATACCAA
ATACTGTTCTTCTAGTGTAGCCGTAGTTAGGCCACCACTTCAAGAACTCTGTAGCACCGCCTACATACCT
CGCTCTGCTAATCCTGTTACCAGTGGCTGCTGCCAGTGGCGATAAGTCGTGTCTTACCGGGTTGGACTCA
AGACGATAGTTACCGGATAAGGCGCAGCGGTCGGGCTGAACGGGGGGTTCGTGCACACAGCCCAGCTTGG
AGCGAACGACCTACACCGAACTGAGATACCTACAGCGTGAGCTATGAGAAAGCGCCACGCTTCCCGAAGG
GAGAAAGGCGGACAGGTATCCGGTAAGCGGCAGGGTCGGAACAGGAGAGCGCACGAGGGAGCTTCCAGGG
GGAAACGCCTGGTATCTTTATAGTCCTGTCGGGTTTCGCCACCTCTGACTTGAGCGTCGATTTTTGTGAT
GCTCGTCAGGGGGGCGGAGCCTATGGAAAAACGCCAGCAACGCGGCCTTTTTACGGTTCCTGGCCTTTTG
CTGGCCTTTTGCTCACATGTTCTTTCCTGCGTTATCCCCTGATTCTGTGGATAACCGTATTACCGCCTTT
GAGTGAGCTGATACCGCTCGCCGCAGCCGAACGACCGAGCGCAGCGAGTCAGTGAGCGAGGAAGCGGAAG
AGCGCCCAATACGCAAACCGCCTCTCCCCGCGCGTTGGCCGATTCATTAATGCAGCTGGCACGACAGGTT
TCCCGACTGGAAAGCAATTGGCAGTGAGCGCAACGCAATTAATGTGAGTTAGCTCACTCATTAGGCACCC
CAGGCTTTACACTTTATGCTTCCGGCTCGTATAATGTGTGGAATTATGAGCGGATAATAATTTCACACAG
GAGGTTTAAACTTTAAACATGTCAAAAGAGACGTCTTTTGTTAAGAATGCTGAGGAACTTGCAAAGCAAA
AAATGGATGCTATTAACCCTGAACTTTCTTCAAAATTTAAATTTTTAATAAAATTCCTGTCTCAGTTTCC
TGAAGCTTGCTCTAAACCTCGTTCAAAAAAAATGCAGAATAAAGTTGGTCAAGAGGAACATATTGAATAT
TTAGCTCGTAGTTTTCATGAGAGTCGATTGCCAAGAAAACCCACGCCACCTACAACGGTTCCTGATGAGG
TGGTTAGCATAGTTCTTAATATAAGTTTTAATATACAGCCTGAAAATCTTGAGAGAATAAAAGAAGAACA
TCGATTTTCCATGGCAGCTGAGAATATTGTAGGAGATCTTCTAGAAAGATCTTTGCCCAGCAGCTTGTTG
AGCTCCTCGTCGTTGCGGATGGCCAGTTGGAGATGACGCGGGATGATGCGGGTCTTCTTGTTGTCGCGGG
CCGCGTTGCCCGCCAGTTCCAGGATCTCGGCGGTCAGGTACTCCAGCACCGCTGCCAGATACACCGGCGC
GCCGGCCCCGACCCGCTCGGCATAGTTGCCTTTGCGGAGCAGGCGGTGCACTCGGCCCACGGGGAACTGG
AGACCGGCCCTAGAAGAGCGAGTCTTGGCCTTAGCGCGGGCTTTGCCTCCCTGCTTGCCACGTCCAGACA
TAGCGAGCGCAACTCACTACGAGCAACCACAAAGTGAACGGGAAAGGCGGCGCTTTTTATAAACACTATT
GGGCGCGAAAAAGAAGACGTGTTGTTGGTTAGGGCTGCAGTTTAATTTCAACCAATAGTAGTGCGTCTTC
TGGATTTGCGAATCCTGATTGGGCAGACCTGACCTCTGACGTTACCCTGAATAACTACCAATCAGACACA
AGACTTCAACTCTTCACCTTATTTGCATAAGCGATTCTATATAAAAGCGCCTTGTCATACCCTGCTCACG
CTGTTTTTCCTTTTCGTTGGCGCTTTATAGCTACACAGTGCT
[378 nt withheld, positions 2003-2380]
GACCCTCCTGTGGCCACCATGGTGTCTAAGGGCGAAGAGCTGATCAAGGAAAATATGCGTATGAAGGTGG
TCATGGAAGGTTCGGTCAACGGCCACCAATTCAAATGCACAGGTGAAGGAGAAGGCAATCCGTACATGGG
AACTCAAACCATGAGGATCAAAGTCATCGAGGGAGGACCCCTGCCATTTGCCTTTGACATTCTTGCCACG
TCGTTCATGTATGGCAGCCGTACTTTTATCAAGTACCCGAAAGGCATTCCTGATTTCTTTAAACAGTCCT
TTCCTGAGGGTTTTACTTGGGAAAGAGTTACGAGATACGAAGATGGTGGAGTCGTCACCGTCATGCAGGA
CACCAGCCTTGAGGATGGCTGTCTCGTTTACCACGTCCAAGTCAGAGGGGTAAACTTTCCCTCCAATGGT
CCCGTGATGCAGAAGAAAACCAAGGGTTGGGAGCCTAATACAGAGATGATGTATCCAGCAGATGGTGGTC
TGAGGGGATACACTCATATGGCACTGAAAGTTGATGGTGGTGGCCATCTGTCTTGCTCTTTCGTAACAAC
TTACAGGTCAAAAAAGACCGTCGGGAACATCAAGATGCCCGGTATCCATGCCGTTGATCACCGCCTGGAA
AGGTTAGAGGAAAGTGACAATGAAATGTTCGTAGTACAACGCGAACACGCAGTTGCCAAGTTCGCCGGGC
TTGGTGGTGGGATGGACGAGCTGTACAAGTAAACAGTGAGTTGGTTGCAAACTCTCAATCCTAACGCCTC
TTTTAAGAGCCACCCATGTTCTCAAAGAAAGAGCTGGTGCTTGTATTCCTCCTCTGCTGGCCACTGACAA
ACCCTTGTAACTTGCTACTGTGTTTTTTGGTCTGAAGTAGAGCAGTTATTTAACTAATCCTTAGTGACTT
TTTTTTTTAGATCTGCCATTCTAATCTTAGAGTTAAGTAAGGAGATGGGAAATTTTCTATTATAAGTTCG
AAACCAATTAAAATACGTTAGAAACCAATTAAAATACTCGTCGGTCCCCCGTCGGTTAGTGATTTGGAAC
AGTGCCAAGTTGCAGCGGTTGTCAGTTTGAATTTGCCCGGGCAACGCCCGCCCTTCCTCTGCATCCTGAT
TGGTTGTTGTATCCAGGAAGTCCACGGTCGGCTTGGGTGCGCCAAAGGAATCCAAACCCCGCCTTTATTT
GGCCTTCCTTACAAACTCAGTAAACTGTCAGTTTCTCATTCTTTAGTATTTTATCGCTTTCGGGAAGGAG
ATTTATTTCTAATTAGTTTTCGTTGGATAGAGCGTTTTTTTTTTTAAAGGGACCCTTTATGGCAACATAA
TCAGTTTTTTTTTTTTTGAGAAGGAGACTTCCTCTGTCGCCCAGACTGGAGTGCGGTGGCGCGATCTCAG
CTCACTGCAGCCTCCGCCTCCCGGGTTCCAGCGATTCTCCTGCTTCACCCTTCCGTGTAGCTGGGATTAC
AGGCATGCGCCACCATGCCCGGATAATTTTTGTATTTTTAGTAGAGATGGGGTTTCACCATGTTGGCTAG
GCTGGTCTCGAACTGACTTCAGGTGATCCACTAGCCTCAGCCTTAAAGTGCTAGGATTACAGGCATGAGC
CATCAAGCCCGGCTACAACGGAATTTGAATGCTGTAGTTTTCAGCCTGAGAAAGATCAATGCTTTATTTC
TGATTAGAATACTATTTTCCCTTTATGGTATATCTATATAAGCAAAGGATCTTGCTGAAAAACTCGAGCC
ATCCGGAAGATCTGGCGGCCGCTCTCCCTATAGTGAGTCGTATTACGCCGGATGGATATGGTGTTCAGGC
ACAAGTGTTAAAGCAGTTGATTTTATTCACTATGATGAAAAAAACAATGAATGGAACCTGCTCCAAGTTA
AAAATAGAGATAATACCGAAAACTCATCGAGTAGTAAGATTAGAGATAATACAACAATAAAAAAATGGTT
TAGAACTTACTCACAGCGTGATGCTACTAATTGGGACAATTTTCCAGATGAAGTATCATCTAAGAATTTA
AATGAAGAAGACTTCAGAGCTTTTGTTAAAAATTATTTGGCAAAAATAATATAATTCGGCTGCAGGGGCG
GCCTCGTGATACGCCTATTTTTATAGGTTAATGTCATGATAATAATGGTTTCTTAGACGTCAGGTGGCAC
TTTTCGGGGAAATGTGCGCGGAACCCCTATTTGTTTATTTTTCTAAATACATTCAAATATGTATCCGCTC
ATGAGACAATAACCCTGATAAATGCTTCAATAATATTGAAAAAGGAAGAGTATGAGTATTCAACATTTCC
GTGTCGCCCTTATTCCCTTTTTTGCGGCATTTTGCCTTCCTGTTTTTGCTCACCCAGAAACGCTGGTGAA
AGTAAAAGATGCTGAAGATCAGTTGGGTGCACGAGTGGGTTACATCGAACTGGATCTCAACAGCGGTAAG
ATCCTTGAGAGTTTTCGCCCCGAAGAACGTTTTCCAATGATGAGCACTTTTAAAGTTCTGCTATGTGGCG
CGGTATTATCCCGTATTGACGCCGGGCAAGAGCAACTCGGTCGCCGCATACACTATTCTCAGAATGACTT
GGTTGAGTACTCACCAGTCACAGAAAAGCATCTTACGGATGGCATGACAGTAAGAGAATTATGCAGTGCT
GCCATAACCATGAGTGATAACACTGCGGCCAACTTACTTCTGACAACGATCGGAGGACCGAAGGAGCTAA
CCGCTTTTTTGCACAACATGGGGGATCATGTAACTCGCCTTGATCGTTGGGAACCGGAGCTGAATGAAGC
CATACCAAACGACGAGCGTGACACCACGATGCCTGTAGCAATGGCAACAACGTTGCGCAAACTATTAACT
GGCGAACTACTTACTCTAGCTTCCCGGCAACAATTAATAGACTGGATGGAGGCGGATAAAGTTGCAGGAC
CACTTCTGCGCTCGGCCCTTCCGGCTGGCTGGTTTATTGCTGATAAATCTGGAGCCGGTGAGCGTGGGTC
TCGCGGTATCATTGCAGCACTGGGGCCAGATGGTAAGCCCTCCCGTATCGTAGTTATCTACACGACGGGG
AGTCAGGCAACTATGGATGAACGAAATAGACAGATCGCTGAGATAGGTGCCTCACTGATTAAGCATTGGT
AACTGTCAGACCAAGTTTACTCATATATACTTTAGATTGATTTAAAACTTCATTTTTAATTTAAAAGGAT
CTAGGTGAAGATCCTTTTTGATAATCTCATGACCAAAATCCCTTAACGTGAGTTTTCGTTCCACTGAGCG
TCAGACCCCGTAGAAAAGATCAAAGGATCTTC
Features (pLannotate 1.2.2; 14 found; start..end, strand, type, name):
      1..589     +  rep_origin     ori: high-copy-number ColE1/pMB1/pBR322/pUC origin of replication
    772..855     +  CDS            lacI (fragment): lac repressor; lacI; The lac repressor binds to the lac operator to inhibit transcription in E. coli. This inhibition can be relieved by adding lactose or isopropyl-β-D-thiogalactopyranoside (IPTG).
    880..901     +  protein_bind   CAP binding site: CAP binding activates transcription in the presence of cAMP. E. coli catabolite activator protein
    916..946     +  promoter       lac UV5 promoter: E. coli lac promoter with an "up" mutation
    999..1397    +  CDS            eco47IR (fragment): T2E7_ECOLX - Protein predicted: Swiss-Prot protein existence level 4. Recognizes the double-stranded sequence GGWCC and cleaves after G-1. From Escherichia coli.
   1385..1546    -  CDS            H2A_OLILU (fragment): Experimental evidence at protein level: Swiss-Prot protein existence level 1. Core component of nucleosome. Nucleosomes wrap and compact DNA into chromatin, limiting DNA accessibility to the cellular machineries which require DNA as a template. Histones thereby play a central role in transcription regulation, DNA repair, DNA replication and chromosomal stability. DNA accessibility is regulated via a complex set of post-translational modifications of histones, also called histone code, and nucleosome remodeling. From Olisthodiscus luteus (Marine phytoflagellate).
   1571..1633    -  CDS            H2A_SPHLA: Experimental evidence at protein level: Swiss-Prot protein existence level 1. Antimicrobial peptide with potent activity against some Gram- positive and Gram-negative bacteria (PubMed:30044391). Does not permeabilize membrane, but internalizes into bacterial cells and alter specific gene expression involved in bacterial resistance mechanisms (PubMed:30044391). Has the ability to agglutinate E.coli, and lipid vesicles (PubMed:30044391). Shows a weak hemolytic activity, and is not cytotoxic to monocytes (PubMed:30044391). From Sphaenorhynchus lacteus (Orinoco lime treefrog) (Hyla lactea).
   2003..2380    +  CDS            H2B (sequence withheld): human histone H2B; HIST1H2BJ
   2399..3109    +  CDS            mRuby2: mRuby2 is a basic (constitutively fluorescent) red fluorescent protein published in 2012, derived from Entacmaea quadricolor. It has moderate acid sensitivity.
   3140..3185    +  ncRNA          Histone3: Accession: RF00032 - Histone 3' UTR stem-loop
   3738..3935    +  CDS            C9orf85 (fragment): CI085_HUMAN - Experimental evidence at protein level: Swiss-Prot protein existence level 1. From Homo sapiens (Human).
   4157..4175    -  promoter       T7 promoter: promoter for bacteriophage T7 RNA polymerase
   4567..4671    +  promoter       AmpR promoter: bla
   4672..5532    +  CDS            AmpR: β-lactamase; bla; confers resistance to ampicillin, carbenicillin, and related antibiotics
