[The description below was written by a language model from this plasmid's Addgene catalogue record and pLannotate feature annotations shown in this document.]
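Description:
pODN-H2BC11-mR2 is a homology-directed repair donor plasmid used to tag the endogenous human histone gene H2BC11 (also known as HIST1H2BJ) at its C-terminus with the red fluorescent protein mRuby2 by CRISPR/Cas9 genome editing. It is built on the pJET1.2 cloning backbone, giving a plasmid of about 5.7 kb that is maintained in E. coli through a high-copy ColE1/pUC-type origin and selected with ampicillin via the β-lactamase gene. The remaining backbone annotations are typical of pJET1.2: a lac UV5 promoter with CAP site, a fragment of the eco47IR lethal gene that is interrupted by insert cloning, and a T7 promoter flanking the insertion site.

The roughly 2.7 kb insert consists of human genomic homology arms surrounding a linker-mRuby2 cassette. In the feature table, the H2B coding sequence is followed after a short gap, consistent with the linker, by the mRuby2 open reading frame, and then by the histone 3′ UTR stem-loop, so the native mRNA 3′-end processing element sits downstream of the tag. The upstream arm contains reverse-strand matches to histone H2A, which probably reflect a neighbouring divergently oriented H2A gene in the histone cluster rather than a designed element. The C9orf85 fragment hit in the downstream arm is likewise best read as an automated similarity match within genomic sequence. The arms carry point mutations that destroy the sgRNA target site, preventing Cas9 from recutting the donor or the edited allele.

No mammalian promoter is annotated, so expression of the fusion presumably depends on integration at the endogenous locus. The Cas9 and guide RNA must be supplied separately. The resulting H2B-mRuby2 knock-in labels chromatin at native expression levels for live imaging, for example of cell division.
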