Addgene plasmid #183866: pODN-H2BC11-mR2
Purpose: Repair template for the C-terminal tagging of H2B histones with mRuby2 in human cells using CRISPR/Cas9.
Depositing lab: Alisa Piekny. Publication: Cytokinetic diversity in mammalian cells is revealed by the characterization of endogenous anillin, Ect2 and RhoA. Husser MC, Ozugergin I, Resta T, Martin VJJ, Piekny AJ. Open Biol. 2022 Nov;12(11):220247. doi: 10.1098/rsob.220247. Epub 2022 Nov 23. PubMed 36416720.
Backbone
  Vector backbone: pJET1.2
  Backbone manufacturer: Thermo Fischer Scientific
  Backbone size w/o insert (bp): 2974
  Total vector size (bp): 5703
  Vector type: Mammalian Expression, CRISPR ; Donor template
Growth in bacteria
  Bacterial resistance: Ampicillin, 100 μg/mL
  Growth temperature: 37°C
  Growth strain: DH5alpha
  Copy number: High Copy
Gene/Insert
  Gene/Insert name: H2BC11 homology arms with linker-mRuby2 (alt name: H2B clustered histone 11)
  Species: H. sapiens (human)
  Insert size (bp): 2729
  Mutation: Homology arms contain point mutations to remove the sgRNA target site
  Entrez Gene: H2BC11 (a.k.a. H2B/r, H2BFR, H2BJ, HIST1H2BJ)
  Tag / fusion protein: linker-mRuby2 (C terminal on insert)
  Cloning method: Unknown
  Sequencing primers: 5′ CAACTGCTTTAACACTTGTGCCTG; 3′ GTTCCTGATGAGGTGGTTAGCATAG
Terms and licenses: Academic/Nonprofit Terms; Industry Terms: Not Available to Industry
How to cite: pODN-H2BC11-mR2 was a gift from Alisa Piekny (Addgene plasmid # 183866 ; http://n2t.net/addgene:183866 ; RRID:Addgene_183866)
